>Addgene plasmid #27790 | ACA | addgene partial sequence | sequence record 34797 | 27790 with pEXFP-3 (5' CAGGTTCAGGGGGAGGTGTGG 3')
TTACAGTAACTCTNAATGTGGTATGGCTGATTATGATCAGTTATCTAGATCCGGTGGATCCCTTGTACAG
CTCGTCCATGCCGAGAGTGATCCCGGCGGCGGTCACGAACTCCAGCAGGACCATGTGATCGCGCTTCTCG
TTGGGGTCTTTGCTCAGCTTGGACTGGTAGCTCAGGTAGTGGTTGTCGGGCAGCAGCACGGGGCCGTCGC
CGATGGGGGTGTTCTGCTGGTAGTGGTCGGCGAGCTGCACGCCGCCGTCCTCGATGTTGTGGCGGATCTT
GAAGTTGGCCTTGATGCCGTTCTTCTGCTTGTCGGCGGTGATATAGACGTTGTGGCTGTTGTAGTTGTAC
TCCAGCTTGTGCCCCAGGATGTTGCCGTCCTCCTTGAAGTCGATGCCCTTCAGCTCGATGCGGTTCACCA
GGGTGTCGCCCTCGAACTTCACCTCGGCGCGGGTCTTGTAGTTGCCGTCGTCCTTGAAGAAGATGGTGCG
CTCCTGGACGTAGCCTTCGGGCATGGCGGACTTGAAGAAGTCGTGCTGCTTCATGTGGTCGGGGTAGCGG
GCGAAGCACTGCAGGCCGCAGCCGAGGGTGGTCACGAGGGTGGGCCAGGGCACGGGCAGCTTGCCGGTGG
TGCAGATGAGCTTCAGGGTCAGCTTGCCGTAGGTGGCATCGCCCTCGCCCTCGCCGGACACGCTGAACTT
GTGGCCGTTTACGTCGCCGTCCAGCTCGACCAGGATGGGCACCACCCCCGGTGAACAGCTCCTCGCCCTT
GCTCACCGTCGACTGCAGAATCCTTGTACAGCTCGTCCATGCCGAGAGTGATCCCGGCGGCGGTCACGAA
CTCCAGCA
