>Addgene plasmid #27790 | ACA | addgene partial sequence | sequence record 34798 | 27790 with CMV-F
GAGCTGGTTTAGTGAACCGTCAGATCCGCTAGCGCTACCGGTCGCCACCATGGTGAGCAAGGGCGAGGAG
CTGTTCACCGGGGTGGTGCCCATCCTGGTCGAGCTGGACGGCGACGTAAACGGCCACAAGTTCAGCGTGT
CCGGCGAGGGCGAGGGCGATGCCACCTACGGCAAGCTGACCCTGAAGCTCATCTGCACCACCGGCAAGCT
GCCCGTGCCCTGGCCCACCCTCGTGACCACCCTCGGCTGCGGCCTGCAGTGCTTCGCCCGCTACCCCGAC
CACATGAAGCAGCACGACTTCTTCAAGTCCGCCATGCCCGAAGGCTACGTCCAGGAGCGCACCATCTTCT
TCAAGGACGACGGCAACTACAAGACCCGCGCCGAGGTGAAGTTCGAGGGCGACACCCTGGTGAACCGCAT
CGAGCTGAAGGGCATCGACTTCAAGGAGGACGGCAACATCCTGGGGCACAAGCTGGAGTACAACTACAAC
AGCCACAACGTCTATATCACCGCCGACAAGCAGAAGAACGGCATCAAGGCCAACTTCAAGATCCGCCACA
ACATCGAGGACGGCGGCGTGCAGCTCGCCGACCACTACCAGCAGAACACCCCCATCGGCGACGGCCCCGT
GCTGCTGCCCGACAACCACTACCTGAGCTACCAGTCCAAGCTGAGCAAAGACCCCAACGAGAAGCGCGAT
CACATGGTCCTGCTGGAGTTCGTGACCGCCGCCGGGATCACTCTCGGCATGGACGAGCTGTACAAGTCCG
GACTCAGATCTGTGAGCAAGGGCGAGGAGCTGTTCACCGGGGTGGTGCCCATCCTGGTCGAGCTGGACGG
CGACGTAAACGGCCACAAGTTCAGCGTGTC
