[The description below was written by a language model from this plasmid's Addgene catalogue record.]
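Description:
ACA is a mammalian expression plasmid built on the Clontech pEGFP-C1 backbone (about 3.9 kb without insert) and catalogued as a stoichiometry standard for fluorescence work. It is maintained in E. coli as a high-copy plasmid under kanamycin selection. No feature table accompanies the record, so the promoter, polyadenylation signal and origins are not explicitly listed. pEGFP-C1-type vectors normally drive expression from the CMV immediate-early promoter, use an SV40 polyadenylation signal and carry a kanamycin/neomycin resistance cassette, but these elements are not confirmed here.

The roughly 2.1 kb insert, cloned between NheI and BamHI sites that both remain intact, encodes three fluorescent-protein units in tandem in the order Amber-Cerulean-Amber. Cerulean is a cyan fluorescent protein commonly used as a FRET donor. From general knowledge, Amber is a non-fluorescent Venus-derived variant that preserves the protein fold but cannot act as a FRET acceptor, although the record itself does not define it. The linker sequences are also not described.

The design is modular. The first Amber can be removed with NheI and BspEI, Cerulean with BglII and SalI, and the second Amber with SalI and BamHI, while NheI plus BamHI releases the whole insert. This makes it easy to swap units and build related constructs with defined numbers of donors and acceptors. The associated publication concerns energy transfer with multiple FRET acceptors, so ACA plausibly serves as a donor-only control of matched size and geometry. Because of the repeated fluorescent-protein sequences, the repository could not confirm the full insert by sequencing and relies on a diagnostic digest instead.
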