Addgene plasmid #27790: ACA
Depositing lab: Steven Vogel. Depositing organization: National Institute on Alcohol Abuse & Alcoholism (NIAAA). Publication: Anomalous surplus energy transfer observed with multiple FRET acceptors. Koushik SV, Blank PS, Vogel SS. PLoS One. 2009 Nov 25;4(11):e8031. doi: 10.1371/journal.pone.0008031. PubMed 19946626.
Backbone
  Vector backbone: pEGFP-C1
  Backbone manufacturer: Clontech
  Backbone size w/o insert (bp): 3940
  Vector type: Mammalian Expression ; Stoichiometry standard
Growth in bacteria
  Bacterial resistance: Kanamycin, 50 μg/mL
  Growth temperature: 37°C
  Growth strain: DH5alpha
  Copy number: High Copy
Gene/Insert
  Gene/Insert name: Amber-Cerulean-Amber (alt name: ACA)
  Insert size (bp): 2110
  Cloning method: Restriction Enzyme; 5′ cloning site NheI (not destroyed); 3′ cloning site BamHI (not destroyed)
  Sequencing primers: 5′ CCAAAATCAACGGGACTTTCC; 3′ CAGGTTCAGGGGGAGGTGTGG
Terms and licenses: Academic/Nonprofit Terms; Industry Terms: Not Available to Industry
Depositor comments: The 1st Amber can be excised using a NheI-BSP E1 double digest; Cerulean by BglII-SalI; the last (2nd) Amber by SalI-BamHI. The full insert can be released by a NheI-BamHI double-digest. Due to the multiple fluorescent protein repeats in this plasmid, Addgene is unable to confirm the entire insert by sequencing. Please see Addgene's diagnostic digest for this plasmid by clicking the Notes from Addgene link above.
How to cite: ACA was a gift from Steven Vogel (Addgene plasmid # 27790 ; http://n2t.net/addgene:27790 ; RRID:Addgene_27790)
